Addgene plasmid #23509: pDONR223-MAPK3
Depositing lab: William Hahn & David Root. Depositing organization: Dana-Farber Cancer Institute. Publication: COT drives resistance to RAF inhibition through MAP kinase pathway reactivation. Johannessen CM, Boehm JS, Kim SY, Thomas SR, Wardwell L, Johnson LA, Emery CM, Stransky N, Cogdill AP, Barretina J, Caponigro G, Hieronymus H, Murray RR, Salehi-Ashtiani K, Hill DE, Vidal M, Zhao JJ, Yang X, Alkan O, Kim S, Harris JL, Wilson CJ, Myer VE, Finan PM, Root DE, Roberts TM, Golub T, Flaherty KT, Dummer R, Weber BL, Sellers WR, Schlegel R, Wargo JA, Hahn WC, Garraway LA. Nature. 2010 Dec 16;468(7326):968-72. doi: 10.1038/nature09627 PubMed 21107320.
Backbone
  Vector backbone: pDONR223
  Backbone manufacturer: Invitrogen
  Backbone size w/o insert (bp): 5005
  Vector type: Gateway Donor vector
Growth in bacteria
  Bacterial resistance: Spectinomycin, 50 μg/mL
  Growth temperature: 37°C
  Growth strain: DH5alpha
  Copy number: High Copy
Gene/Insert
  Gene/Insert name: MAPK3 (alt name: mitogen-activated protein kinase 3)
  Species: H. sapiens (human)
  Insert size (bp): 1140
  Entrez Gene: MAPK3 (a.k.a. ERK-1, ERK1, ERT2, HS44KDAP, HUMKER1A, P44ERK1, P44MAPK, PRKM3, p44-ERK1, p44-MAPK)
  Cloning method: Gateway Cloning
  Sequencing primers: 5′ M13pUC-fwd; 3′ M13rev
Terms and licenses: Academic/Nonprofit Terms; Industry Terms: Not Available to Industry
Depositor comments: The ORF has no Stop codon. This design enables easy recombination into a destination vector to add an epitope tag of choice and Stop codon to the ORF. Do NOT use this plasmid directly for transfections. A set of 4 custom lentiviral vectors is available ( pLX301 (http://www.addgene.org/25895/) , pLX302 (http://www.addgene.org/25896/) , pLX303 (http://www.addgene.org/25897/) , pLX304 (http://www.addgene.org/25890/) ) to be used to express these ORFs in mammalian cells. These plasmids are not included in the kit and must be ordered separately.
How to cite: pDONR223-MAPK3 was a gift from William Hahn & David Root (Addgene plasmid # 23509 ; http://n2t.net/addgene:23509 ; RRID:Addgene_23509)
