[The description below was written by a language model from this plasmid's Addgene catalogue record.]
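Description:
pDONR223-MAPK3 is a Gateway entry-type clone built on the pDONR223 donor vector backbone, carrying the open reading frame of human MAPK3 (mitogen-activated protein kinase 3, also known as ERK1 or p44 MAPK), a kinase of the RAF–MEK–ERK signalling cascade. The backbone is about 5 kb without insert and the ORF insert is about 1.1 kb. The plasmid is maintained in E. coli as a high-copy plasmid under spectinomycin selection. The record does not include a feature table, so the origin of replication and the exact recombination sites flanking the insert are not itemised. As a product of Gateway cloning into a donor vector, the ORF would be expected to sit between attL-type sites that allow LR recombination into destination vectors. M13 forward and reverse primer sites flank the insert for sequence verification.

The ORF was deliberately cloned without a stop codon, so that transfer into a suitable destination vector fuses it in frame to a C-terminal epitope tag and a stop codon supplied by that vector. The plasmid itself has no recorded promoter for eukaryotic expression, and the depositors state that it should not be used directly for transfection. It serves as a shuttle source of the MAPK3 coding sequence. The depositors point to a companion set of lentiviral destination vectors (the pLX301–pLX304 series) for expressing the ORF in mammalian cells. The clone belongs to a kinase ORF collection associated with a study of how MAP kinase pathway reactivation drives resistance to RAF inhibition, where such ORFs were expressed in gain-of-function experiments.
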