>Addgene plasmid #23509 | pDONR223-MAPK3 | depositor partial sequence | sequence record 10816 | Author sequence
ATGGCGGCGGCGGCGGCTCAGGGGGGCGGGGGCGGGGAGCCCCGTAGAACCGAGGGGGTCGGCCCGGGGG
TCCCGGGGGAGGTGGAGATGGTGAAGGGGCAGCCGTTCGACGTGGGCCCGCGCTACACGCAGTTGCAGTA
CATCGGCGAGGGCGCGTACGGCATGGTCAGCTCGGCCTATGACCACGTGCGCAAGACTCGCGTGGCCATC
AAGAAGATCAGCCCCTTCGAACATCAGACCTACTGCCAGCGCACGCTCCGGGAGATCCAGATCCTGCTGC
GCTTCCGCCATGAGAATGTCATCGGCATCCGAGACATTCTGCGGGCGTCCACCCTGGAAGCCATGAGAGA
TGTCTACATTGTGCAGGACCTGATGGAGACTGACCTGTACAAGTTGCTGAAAAGCCAGCAGCTGAGCAAT
GACCATATCTGCTACTTCCTCTACCAGATCCTGCGGGGCCTCAAGTACATCCACTCCGCCAACGTGCTCC
ACCGAGATCTAAAGCCCTCCAACCTGCTCATCAACACCACCTGCGACCTTAAGATTTGTGATTTCGGCCT
GGCCCGGATTGCCGATCCTGAGCATGACCACACCGGCTTCCTGACGGAGTATGTGGCTACGCGCTGGTAC
CGGGCCCCAGAGATCATGCTGAACTCCAAGGGCTATACCAAGTCCATCGACATCTGGTCTGTGGGCTGCA
TTCTGGCTGAGATGCTCTCTAACCGGCCCATCTTCCCTGGCAAGCACTACCTGGATCAGCTCAACCACAT
TCTGGGCATCCTGGGCTCCCCATCCCAGGAGGACCTGAATTGTATCATCAACATGAAGGCCCGAAACTAC
CTACAGTCTCTGCCCTCCAAGACCAAGGTGGCTTGGGCCAAGCTTTTCCCCAAGTCAGACTCCAAAGCCC
TTGACCTGCTGGACCGGATGTTAACCTTTAACCCCAATAAACGGATCACAGTGGAGGAAGCGCTGGCTCA
CCCCTACCTGGAGCAGTACTATGACCCGACGGATGAGCCAGTGGCCGAGGAGCCCTTCACCTTCGCCATG
GAGCTGGATGACCTACCTAAGGAGCGGCTGAAGGAGCTCATCTTCCAGGAGACAGCACGCTTCCAGCCCG
GAGTGCTGGAGGCCCCCTTG
