>Addgene plasmid #23509 | pDONR223-MAPK3 | addgene partial sequence | sequence record 29300 | 23509 with M13pUC-fwd
CTCGGGCCCAATAATGATTTTATTTTGACTGATAGTGACCTGTTCGTTGCAACAAATTGATGAGCAATGC
TTTTTTATAATGCCAACTTTGTACAAAAAAGTTGGCACCATGGCGGCGGCGGCGGCTCAGGGGGGCGGGG
GCGGGGAGCCCCGTAGAACCGAGGGGGTCGGCCCGGGGGTCCCGGGGGAGGTGGAGATGGTGAAGGGGCA
GCCGTTCGACGTGGGCCCGCGCTACACGCAGTTGCAGTACATCGGCGAGGGCGCGTACGGCATGGTCAGC
TCGGCCTATGACCACGTGCGCAAGACTCGCGTGGCCATCAAGAAGATCAGCCCCTTCGAACATCAGACCT
ACTGCCAGCGCACGCTCCGGGAGATCCAGATCCTGCTGCGCTTCCGCCATGAGAATGTCATCGGCATCCG
AGACATTCTGCGGGCGTCCACCCTGGAAGCCATGAGAGATGTCTACATTGTGCAGGACCTGATGGAGACT
GACCTGTACAAGTTGCTGAAAAGCCAGCAGCTGAGCAATGACCATATCTGCTACTTCCTCTACCAGATCC
TGCGGGGCCTCAAGTACATCCACTCCGCCAACGTGCTCCACC
